Addgene plasmid #89422: pGBT9-hSyntenin2b
Purpose: Two-hybrid system
Depositing lab: Fritz Rathjen. Depositing organization: Max-Delbrueck-Centrum fuer Molekulare Medizin (MDC). Publication: The neural cell recognition molecule neurofascin interacts with syntenin-1 but not with syntenin-2, both of which reveal self-associating activity. Koroll M, Rathjen FG, Volkmer H. J Biol Chem. 2001 Apr 6;276(14):10646-54. doi: 10.1074/jbc.M010647200. Epub 2001 Jan 4. PubMed 11152476.
Backbone
  Vector backbone: pGBT9
  Backbone manufacturer: Clontech
  Vector type: Yeast Expression
  Selectable markers: TRP1
Growth in bacteria
  Bacterial resistance: Ampicillin, 100 μg/mL
  Growth temperature: 37°C
  Growth strain: DH5alpha
  Copy number: High Copy
Gene/Insert
  Gene/Insert name: SDCBP2 (alt name: Syntenin-2)
  Species: H. sapiens (human)
  Mutation: * see below
  Entrez Gene: SDCBP2 (a.k.a. SITAC, SITAC18, ST-2, ST2)
  Promoter: ADH1
  Tag / fusion protein: GAL4 DBD (N terminal on backbone)
  Cloning method: Restriction Enzyme; 5′ cloning site EcoRI (unknown if destroyed); 3′ cloning site EcoRI (unknown if destroyed)
  Sequencing primers: 5′ Gal4-N-term
Terms and licenses: Academic/Nonprofit Terms; Industry Terms: Not Available to Industry
Depositor comments: Note: Addgene's quality control found a R138C mutation in the SDCBP2 insert. The affect of this mutation is not known.
How to cite: pGBT9-hSyntenin2b was a gift from Fritz Rathjen (Addgene plasmid # 89422 ; http://n2t.net/addgene:89422 ; RRID:Addgene_89422)
