[The description below was written by a language model from this plasmid's Addgene catalogue record and pLannotate feature annotations shown in this document.]
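Description:
pGBT9-hSyntenin2b is a yeast two-hybrid "bait" plasmid built on the Clontech pGBT9 backbone. It expresses human syntenin-2 (SDCBP2) fused to the C-terminus of the GAL4 DNA-binding domain. It is an E. coli/S. cerevisiae shuttle vector. In bacteria it replicates from a high-copy ColE1/pUC-type origin and is selected through the AmpR β-lactamase gene. In yeast it is maintained episomally by the 2μ origin and selected by the TRP1 auxotrophic marker, expressed from its own promoter, in trp1 host strains. Remnants of lac regulatory elements, rop and the pBR322 bom region are also annotated and appear to be backbone carry-over with no role in the payload.

The expression cassette consists of the S. cerevisiae ADH1 promoter, the GAL4 DNA-binding domain, the SDCBP2 insert cloned into an EcoRI site, and the ADH1 terminator. In a two-hybrid assay the GAL4 DBD tethers syntenin-2 to GAL4-responsive reporter genes. The reporters are switched on only if a co-expressed partner fused to an activation domain binds the bait. The associated study used this approach to compare binding of syntenin-1 and syntenin-2 to the neural cell recognition molecule neurofascin and to examine syntenin self-association.

Two points in the record need care. The automated annotation labels the insert as a fragment of rat Sdcbp2 and draws it overlapping the end of the GAL4 DBD feature. This probably reflects homology-based matching, since the catalogue lists the insert as human. Repository sequencing also found an R138C substitution in the SDCBP2 insert, and its functional effect is unknown. The "2b" in the name suggests a particular variant, but the record does not define it.
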