Features (pLannotate 1.2.2; 16 found; start..end, strand, type, name):
     16..1180    +  rep_origin     2μ ori: yeast 2μ plasmid origin of replication
   1190..1586    +  promoter       ADH1 promoter: S. cerevisiae ADH1; promoter for alcohol dehydrogenase 1
   1614..2054    +  CDS            GAL4 DNA binding domain: DNA binding domain of the GAL4 transcriptional activator; Saccharomyces cerevisiae GAL4 (truncated)
   1944..2684    +  CDS            Sdcbp2 (fragment): SDCB2_RAT - Experimental evidence at protein level: Swiss-Prot protein existence level 1. Binds phosphatidylinositol 4,5-bisphosphate (PIP2). May play a role in the organization of nuclear PIP2, cell division and cell survival. From Rattus norvegicus (Rat).
   2732..2919    +  terminator     ADH1 terminator: S. cerevisiae ADH1; transcription terminator for the S. cerevisiae alcohol dehydrogenase 1 (ADH1) gene
   2972..3646    -  CDS            TRP1: phosphoribosylanthranilate isomerase, required for tryptophan biosynthesis; S. cerevisiae TRP1; yeast auxotrophic marker
   3647..3748    -  promoter       TRP1 promoter: S. cerevisiae TRP1
   3786..3802    -  protein_bind   lac operator: The lac repressor binds to the lac operator to inhibit transcription in E. coli. This inhibition can be relieved by adding lactose or isopropyl-β-D-thiogalactopyranoside (IPTG). lac repressor encoded by lacI
   3810..3840    -  promoter       lac promoter: promoter for the E. coli lac operon
   3855..3876    -  protein_bind   CAP binding site: CAP binding activates transcription in the presence of cAMP. E. coli catabolite activator protein
   3889..3981    -  CDS            lacI (fragment): lac repressor; lacI; The lac repressor binds to the lac operator to inhibit transcription in E. coli. This inhibition can be relieved by adding lactose or isopropyl-β-D-thiogalactopyranoside (IPTG).
   4164..4752    -  rep_origin     ori: high-copy-number ColE1/pMB1/pBR322/pUC origin of replication
   4923..5783    -  CDS            AmpR: β-lactamase; bla; confers resistance to ampicillin, carbenicillin, and related antibiotics
   5784..5888    -  promoter       AmpR promoter: bla
   5983..6018    +  CDS            rop (fragment): Rop protein, which maintains plasmids at low copy number; rop
   6120..15      +  misc_feature   bom (fragment) (across the origin): basis of mobility region from pBR322
>Addgene plasmid #89422 | pGBT9-hSyntenin2b | addgene full sequence | sequence record 177561 | Addgene NGS Result
TGAGAGTGCACCATAACGCATTTAAGCATAAACACGCACTATGCCGTTCTTCTCATGTATATATATATAC
AGGCAACACGCAGATATAGGTGCGACGTGAACAGTGAGCTGTATGTGCGCAGCTCGCGTTGCATTTTCGG
AAGCGCTCGTTTTCGGAAACGCTTTGAAGTTCCTATTCCGAAGTTCCTATTCTCTAGCTAGAAAGTATAG
GAACTTCAGAGCGCTTTTGAAAACCAAAAGCGCTCTGAAGACGCACTTTCAAAAAACCAAAAACGCACCG
GACTGTAACGAGCTACTAAAATATTGCGAATACCGCTTCCACAAACATTGCTCAAAAGTATCTCTTTGCT
ATATATCTCTGTGCTATATCCCTATATAACCTACCCATCCACCTTTCGCTCCTTGAACTTGCATCTAAAC
TCGACCTCTACATTTTTTATGTTTATCTCTAGTATTACTCTTTAGACAAAAAAATTGTAGTAAGAACTAT
TCATAGAGTGAATCGAAAACAATACGAAAATGTAAACATTTCCTATACGTAGTATATAGAGACAAAATAG
AAGAAACCGTTCATAATTTTCTGACCAATGAAGAATCATCAACGCTATCACTTTCTGTTCACAAAGTATG
CGCAATCCACATCGGTATAGAATATAATCGGGGATGCCTTTATCTTGAAAAAATGCACCCGCAGCTTCGC
TAGTAATCAGTAAACGCGGGAAGTGGAGTCAGGCTTTTTTTATGGAAGAGAAAATAGACACCAAAGTAGC
CTTCTTCTAACCTTAACGGACCTACAGTGCAAAAAGTTATCAAGAGACTGCATTATAGAGCGCACAAAGG
AGAAAAAAAGTAATCTAAGATGCTTTGTTAGAAAAATAGCGCTCTCGGGATGCATTTTTGTAGAACAAAA
AAGAAGTATAGATTCTTTGTTGGTAAAATAGCGCTCTCGCGTTGCATTTCTGTTCTGTAAAAATGCAGCT
CAGATTCTTTGTTTGAAAAATTAGCGCTCTCGCGTTGCATTTTTGTTTTACAAAAATGAAGCACAGATTC
TTCGTTGGTAAAATAGCGCTTTCGCGTTGCATTTCTGTTCTGTAAAAATGCAGCTCAGATTCTTTGTTTG
AAAAATTAGCGCTCTCGCGTTGCATTTTTGTTCTACAAAATGAAGCACAGATGCTTCGTTGCTTGCATGC
AACTTCTTTTCTTTTTTTTTCTTTTCTCTCTCCCCCGTTGTTGTCTCACCATATCCGCAATGACAAAAAA
ATGATGGAAGACACTAAAGGAAAAAATTAACGACAAAGACAGCACCAACAGATGTCGTTGTTCCAGAGCT
GATGAGGGGTATCTCGAAGCACACGAAACTTTTTCCTTCCTTCATTCACGCACACTACTCTCTAATGAGC
AACGGTATACGGCCTTCCTTCCAGTTACTTGAATTTGAAATAAAAAAAAGTTTGCTGTCTTGCTATCAAG
TATAAATAGACCTGCAATTATTAATCTTTTGTTTCCTCGTCATTGTTCTCGTTCCCTTTCTTCCTTGTTT
CTTTTTCTGCACAATATTTCAAGCTATACCAAGCATACAATCAACTCCAAGCTTGAAGCAAGCCTCCTGA
AAGATGAAGCTACTGTCTTCTATCGAACAAGCATGCGATATTTGCCGACTTAAAAAGCTCAAGTGCTCCA
AAGAAAAACCGAAGTGCGCCAAGTGTCTGAAGAACAACTGGGAGTGTCGCTACTCTCCCAAAACCAAAAG
GTCTCCGCTGACTAGGGCACATCTGACAGAAGTGGAATCAAGGCTAGAAAGACTGGAACAGCTATTTCTA
CTGATTTTTCCTCGAGAAGACCTTGACATGATTTTGAAAATGGATTCTTTACAGGATATAAAAGCATTGT
TAACAGGATTATTTGTACAAGATAATGTGAATAAAGATGCCGTCACAGATAGATTGGCTTCAGTGGAGAC
TGATATGCCTCTAACATTGAGACAGCATAGAATAAGTGCGACATCATCATCGGAAGAGAGTAGTAACAAA
GGTCAAAGACAGTTGACTGTATCGCCGGAATTCCAGATGGTGGCACCGGTAACCGGGTACAGCCTGGGCG
TGCGGCGAGCTGAGATCAAGCCCGGGGTGCGCGAGATCCACCTGTGCAAGGACGAGCGCGGCAAGACCGG
GCTGAGGCTGCGGAAGGTCGACCAGGGGCTCTTTGTGCAGTTGGTCCAGGCCAACACCCCTGCATCCCTT
GTGGGGCTGCGCTTTGGGGACCAGCTCCTGCAGATTGACGGGCGTGACTGTGCTGGGTGGAGCTCGCACA
AAGCCCATCAGGTGGTGAAGAAGGCATCAGGCGATAAGATTGTCGTGGTGGTTCGGGACAGGCCGTTCCA
GCGGACTGTCACCATGCACAAGGACAGCATGGGCCACGTCGGCTTCGTGATCAAGAAGGGGAAGATTGTC
TCTCTGGTCAAAGGGAGTTCTGCGGCCTGCAACGGGCTCCTCACCAACCACTACGTGTGTGAGGTGGACG
GGCAGAATGTTATCGGGCTGAAGGACAAAAAGATCATGGAGATTCTGGCCACGGCTGGGAACGTTGTCAC
CCTGACCATCATCCCCAGTGTGATCTACGAGCACATGGTCAAAAAGTTGCCTCCAGTCCTGCTCCACCAC
ACCATGGACCACTCCATCCCAGATGCCTGAATTCCCGGGGATCCGTCGACCTGCAGCCAAGCTAATTCCG
GGCGAATTTCTTATGATTTATGATTTTTATTATTAAATAAGTTATAAAAAAAATAAGTGTATACAAATTT
TAAAGTGACTCTTAGGTTTTAAAACGAAAATTCTTATTCTTGAGTAACTCTTTCCTGTAGGTCAGGTTGC
TTTCTCAGGTATAGCATGAGGTCGCTCTTATTGACCACACCTCTACCGGCATGCCGGCAAGTGCACAAAC
AATACTTAAATAAATACTACTCAGTAATAACCTATTTCTTAGCATTTTTGACGAAATTTGCTATTTTGTT
AGAGTCTTTTACACCATTTGTCTCCACACCTCCGCTTACATCAACACCAATAACGCCATTTAATCTAAGC
GCATCACCAACATTTTCTGGCGTCAGTCCACCAGCTAACATAAAATGTAAGCTTTCGGGGCTCTCTTGCC
TTCCAACCCAGTCAGAAATCGAGTTCCAATCCAAAAGTTCACCTGTCCCACCTGCTTCTGAATCAAACAA
GGGAATAAACGAATGAGGTTTCTGTGAAGCTGCACTGAGTAGTATGTTGCAGTCTTTTGGAAATACGAGT
CTTTTAATAACTGGCAAACCGAGGAACTCTTGGTATTCTTGCCACGACTCATCTCCATGCAGTTGGACGA
TATCAATGCCGTAATCATTGACCAGAGCCAAAACATCCTCCTTAGGTTGATTACGAAACACGCCAACCAA
GTATTTCGGAGTGCCTGAACTATTTTTATATGCTTTTACAAGACTTGAAATTTTCCTTGCAATAACCGGG
TCAATTGTTCTCTTTCTATTGGGCACACATATAATACCCAGCAAGTCAGCATCGGAATCTAGAGCACATT
CTGCGGCCTCTGTGCTCTGCAAGCCGCAAACTTTCACCAATGGACCAGAACTACCTGTGAAATTAATAAC
AGACATACTCCAAGCTGCCTTTGTGTGCTTAATCACGTATACTCACGTGCTCAATAGTCACCAATGCCCT
CCCTCTTGGCCCTCTCCTTTTCTTTTTTCGACCGAATTAATTCGTAATCATGTCATAGCTGTTTCCTGTG
TGAAATTGTTATCCGCTCACAATTCCACACAACATACGAGCCGGAAGCATAAAGTGTAAAGCCTGGGGTG
CCTAATGAGTGAGCTAACTCACATTAATTGCGTTGCGCTCACTGCCCGCTTTCCAGTCGGGAAACCTGTC
GTGCCAGCTGCATTAATGAATCGGCCAACGCGCGGGGAGAGGCGGTTTGCGTATTGGGCGCTCTTCCGCT
TCCTCGCTCACTGACTCGCTGCGCTCGGTCGTTCGGCTGCGGCGAGCGGTATCAGCTCACTCAAAGGCGG
TAATACGGTTATCCACAGAATCAGGGGATAACGCAGGAAAGAACATGTGAGCAAAAGGCCAGCAAAAGGC
CAGGAACCGTAAAAAGGCCGCGTTGCTGGCGTTTTTCCATAGGCTCCGCCCCCCTGACGAGCATCACAAA
AATCGACGCTCAAGTCAGAGGTGGCGAAACCCGACAGGACTATAAAGATACCAGGCGTTTCCCCCTGGAA
GCTCCCTCGTGCGCTCTCCTGTTCCGACCCTGCCGCTTACCGGATACCTGTCCGCCTTTCTCCCTTCGGG
AAGCGTGGCGCTTTCTCATAGCTCACGCTGTAGGTATCTCAGTTCGGTGTAGGTCGTTCGCTCCAAGCTG
GGCTGTGTGCACGAACCCCCCGTTCAGCCCGACCGCTGCGCCTTATCCGGTAACTATCGTCTTGAGTCCA
ACCCGGTAAGACACGACTTATCGCCACTGGCAGCAGCCACTGGTAACAGGATTAGCAGAGCGAGGTATGT
AGGCGGTGCTACAGAGTTCTTGAAGTGGTGGCCTAACTACGGCTACACTAGAAGAACAGTATTTGGTATC
TGCGCTCTGCTGAAGCCAGTTACCTTCGGAAAAAGAGTTGGTAGCTCTTGATCCGGCAAACAAACCACCG
CTGGTAGCGGTGGTTTTTTTGTTTGCAAGCAGCAGATTACGCGCAGAAAAAAAGGATCTCAAGAAGATCC
TTTGATCTTTTCTACGGGGTCTGACGCTCAGTGGAACGAAAACTCACGTTAAGGGATTTTGGTCATGAGA
TTATCAAAAAGGATCTTCACCTAGATCCTTTTAAATTAAAAATGAAGTTTTAAATCAATCTAAAGTATAT
ATGAGTAAACTTGGTCTGACAGTTACCAATGCTTAATCAGTGAGGCACCTATCTCAGCGATCTGTCTATT
TCGTTCATCCATAGTTGCCTGACTCCCCGTCGTGTAGATAACTACGATACGGGAGGGCTTACCATCTGGC
CCCAGTGCTGCAATGATACCGCGAGACCCACGCTCACCGGCTCCAGATTTATCAGCAATAAACCAGCCAG
CCGGAAGGGCCGAGCGCAGAAGTGGTCCTGCAACTTTATCCGCCTCCATCCAGTCTATTAATTGTTGCCG
GGAAGCTAGAGTAAGTAGTTCGCCAGTTAATAGTTTGCGCAACGTTGTTGCCATTGCTACAGGCATCGTG
GTGTCACGCTCGTCGTTTGGTATGGCTTCATTCAGCTCCGGTTCCCAACGATCAAGGCGAGTTACATGAT
CCCCCATGTTGTGCAAAAAAGCGGTTAGCTCCTTCGGTCCTCCGATCGTTGTCAGAAGTAAGTTGGCCGC
AGTGTTATCACTCATGGTTATGGCAGCACTGCATAATTCTCTTACTGTCATGCCATCCGTAAGATGCTTT
TCTGTGACTGGTGAGTACTCAACCAAGTCATTCTGAGAATAGTGTATGCGGCGACCGAGTTGCTCTTGCC
CGGCGTCAATACGGGATAATACCGCGCCACATAGCAGAACTTTAAAAGTGCTCATCATTGGAAAACGTTC
TTCGGGGCGAAAACTCTCAAGGATCTTACCGCTGTTGAGATCCAGTTCGATGTAACCCACTCGTGCACCC
AACTGATCTTCAGCATCTTTTACTTTCACCAGCGTTTCTGGGTGAGCAAAAACAGGAAGGCAAAATGCCG
CAAAAAAGGGAATAAGGGCGACACGGAAATGTTGAATACTCATACTCTTCCTTTTTCAATATTATTGAAG
CATTTATCAGGGTTATTGTCTCATGAGCGGATACATATTTGAATGTATTTAGAAAAATAAACAAATAGGG
GTTCCGCGCACATTTCCCCGAAAAGTGCCACCTGACGTCTAAGAAACCATTATTATCATGACATTAACCT
ATAAAAATAGGCGTATCACGAGGCCCTTTCGTCTCGCGCGTTTCGGTGATGACGGTGAAAACCTCTGACA
CATGCAGCTCCCGGAGACGGTCACAGCTTGTCTGTAAGCGGATGCCGGGAGCAGACAAGCCCGTCAGGGC
GCGTCAGCGGGTGTTGGCGGGTGTCGGGGCTGGCTTAACTATGCGGCATCAGAGCAGATTGTAC
